Addgene plasmid #1217: pHGPD/P82
Depositing lab: Susan Lindquist. Depositing organization: Whitehead Institute for Biomedical Research. Publication: Mutational analysis of Hsp90 function: interactions with a steroid receptor and a protein kinase. Nathan DF, Lindquist S. Mol Cell Biol 1995 Jul;15(7):3917-25. PubMed 7791797.
Backbone
  Vector backbone: pRS314
  Backbone manufacturer: atcc
  Backbone size w/o insert (bp): 8600
  Vector type: Yeast Expression
Growth in bacteria
  Bacterial resistance: Ampicillin, 100 μg/mL
  Growth temperature: 37°C
  Growth strain: DH5alpha
  Copy number: Low Copy
Gene/Insert
  Gene/Insert name: hsp82 (alt names: hsp82; hsp90; heat shock)
  Species: S. cerevisiae (budding yeast)
  Insert size (bp): 3100
  Mutation: GPD promoter [pHGPD] marked plasmid, select for with HIS3
  GenBank ID: NC_001148
  Entrez Gene: HSP82 (a.k.a. YPL240C, HSP90)
  Cloning method: Restriction Enzyme; 5′ cloning site BamHI (not destroyed); 3′ cloning site BamHI (not destroyed)
  Sequencing primers: 5′ n/a
Terms and licenses: Academic/Nonprofit Terms; Industry Terms: Not Available to Industry
How to cite: pHGPD/P82 was a gift from Susan Lindquist (Addgene plasmid # 1217 ; http://n2t.net/addgene:1217 ; RRID:Addgene_1217)
