[The description below was written by a language model from this plasmid's Addgene catalogue record.]
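Description:
pHGPD/P82 is a yeast expression plasmid carrying the Saccharomyces cerevisiae HSP82 gene (YPL240C), which encodes one of the budding yeast Hsp90 heat shock chaperones. The record lists the backbone as pRS314, a member of the pRS series of yeast–E. coli shuttle vectors, which are centromeric (CEN/ARS) plasmids maintained at low copy in yeast. In E. coli the plasmid is selected with ampicillin and is recorded as low copy.

The insert of about 3.1 kb was cloned as a BamHI fragment, with both sites retained. According to the notes in the record, it is expressed from the GPD (glyceraldehyde-3-phosphate dehydrogenase) promoter, a strong constitutive yeast promoter, so Hsp82 production does not depend on the gene's native heat-inducible regulation. The record states that the plasmid is HIS3-marked and selected through histidine prototrophy in yeast. This sits oddly with the named backbone, since standard pRS314 carries TRP1 rather than HIS3. The stated backbone size of 8.6 kb is also well above that of an unmodified pRS314, which suggests a substantially modified derivative. The record does not resolve either discrepancy, and no feature table is available to confirm the marker, the terminator or any tags. Although the promoter and marker note sits in the mutation field, no sequence change in HSP82 is described.

The associated publication concerns mutational analysis of Hsp90 function and its interactions with a steroid receptor and a protein kinase. The construct therefore fits a role in supplying Hsp82 in yeast strains used to study Hsp90-dependent client protein activity, probably as a reference alongside mutant alleles, though the record does not state its specific role.
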