>Addgene plasmid #1217 | pHGPD/P82 | addgene partial sequence | sequence record 37139 | GPDpro-F 5'-CGGTAGGTATTGATTGTAATTCTG-3'
TTCTTAATTCTACTTTTATAGTTAGTCTTTTTTTTAGTTTTAAAACACCAAGAACTTAGTTTCGACGGAT
CCGATTCTTAACATCTGTGACCTCCTCATTTCTTCCCGCTGTATTAGAGTTCAAGAAATCATACCTGATA
GAAAATAGAGTCCTATAAACAAAAGCACAAACAAACACGCAAAGATATGGCTAGTGAAACTTTTGAATTT
CAAGCTGAAATTACTCAGTTGATGAGTTTGATCATCAACACCGTCTATTCTAACAAGGAAATTTTCTTGA
GAGAACTGATATCTAATGCCTCGGATGCGTTGGATAAAATTAGATACAAATCTTTGTCTGATCCAAAGCA
ATTGGAAACAGAACCAGATCTCTTTATTAGAATCACTCCAAAGCCAGAGCAAAAAGTTTTGGAAATCAGA
GATTCTGGTATTGGTATGACCAAGGCTGAATTGATTAATAACTTGGGTACCATTGCCAAGTCTGGTACCA
AAGCCTTCATGGAAGCTCTATCTGCTGGTGCCGATGTATCCATGATTGGTCAATTCGGTGTTGGTTTTTA
CTCTTTATTCTTAGTTGCCGACAGAGTTCAGGTTATTTCAAAGAGCAACGACGACGAACAATACATCTGG
GAATCCAACGCTGGTGGTTCTTTCACTGTTACTCTAGACGAAGTTAATGAAAGAATTGGTAGGGGTACCA
TCTTGAGGTTATTCTTGAAAGATGACCAATTGGAGTACTTGGAAGAAAAGAGAATAAAGGAAGTTATCAA
GAGACATTCTGAGTTCGTGGCCTACCCAATCCAATTAGTCGTCACCAAGG
